Addgene plasmid #17402: pENTR1A-NTAP-A (w322-1)
Purpose: (Empty Backbone) Gateway entry vector for NTAP (N-terminal affinity purification), frame A
Depositing lab: Eric Campeau & Paul Kaufman. Depositing organization: University of Massachusetts, Worcester. Publication: A versatile viral system for expression and depletion of proteins in mammalian cells. Campeau E, Ruhl VE, Rodier F, Smith CL, Rahmberg BL, Fuss JO, Campisi J, Yaswen P, Cooper PK, Kaufman PD.. PLoS One. 2009 Aug 6;4(8):e6529. 10.1371/journal.pone.0006529 PubMed 19657394.
Backbone
  Vector backbone: pENTR1A
  Backbone manufacturer: Invitrogen
  Backbone size (bp): 2564
  Vector type: Mammalian Expression ; Entry vector
Growth in bacteria
  Bacterial resistance: Kanamycin, 50 μg/mL
  Growth temperature: 37°C
  Growth strain: DH5alpha
  Growth instructions: TOP10F', 37oC
  Copy number: High Copy
Gene/Insert
  Gene/Insert name: None
  Tag / fusion protein: CBP (N terminal on backbone); SBP (N terminal on backbone)
  Cloning method: Restriction Enzyme; 5′ cloning site Xmn I (destroyed during cloning); 3′ cloning site Xba I (not destroyed)
  Sequencing primers: 5′ ENTRforw; 3′ ENTRrev
Terms and licenses: Academic/Nonprofit Terms; Industry Terms: Not Available to Industry
How to cite: pENTR1A-NTAP-A (w322-1) was a gift from Eric Campeau & Paul Kaufman (Addgene plasmid # 17402 ; http://n2t.net/addgene:17402 ; RRID:Addgene_17402)
