[The description below was written by a language model from this plasmid's Addgene catalogue record and pLannotate feature annotations shown in this document.]
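Description:
pENTR1A-NTAP-A (w322-1) is an empty Gateway entry vector built on the Invitrogen pENTR1A backbone, designed for adding an N-terminal tandem affinity purification (NTAP) tag to a protein of interest. It is a small plasmid (about 2.6 kb) propagated in E. coli at high copy from a ColE1/pUC-type origin and selected with kanamycin through the aph(3')-Ia resistance gene. The annotation also flags a very short fragment resembling the RSF origin, which is unlikely to be functional. The rrnB T1 and T2 transcription terminators lie upstream of the recombination cassette, where they insulate it from read-through transcription originating in the backbone.

The functional region lies between the attL1 and attL2 sites. Immediately after attL1 are coding sequences for a calmodulin-binding peptide (CBP) and a streptavidin-binding peptide (SBP), followed by a fragment of the pBluescript multiple cloning site and then attL2. No gene is present. A user ligates an open reading frame into the polylinker so that it reads in frame with the two tags, and the "A" designation refers to the reading frame offered by this version. The tag cassette was inserted by restriction cloning, with the 5′ XmnI site destroyed and the 3′ XbaI site retained.

The entry vector carries no annotated promoter between the att sites, so expression depends on transferring the tagged cassette by LR recombination into a destination vector. According to the record, it belongs to a viral vector system for expressing and depleting proteins in mammalian cells. The dual CBP–SBP tag allows sequential capture on streptavidin and calmodulin resins, typically to isolate protein complexes.
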