Features (pLannotate 1.2.2; 10 found; start..end, strand, type, name):
      1..46      +  rep_origin     RSF ori (fragment): Plasmids containing the RSF 1030 origin of replication can be propagated in E. coli cells that contain additional plasmids with compatible origins.
    106..149     -  terminator     rrnB T1 terminator: Escherichia coli rrnB; transcription terminator T1 from the E. coli rrnB gene
    281..308     +  terminator     rrnB T2 terminator: transcription terminator T2 from the E. coli rrnB gene
    358..457     +  protein_bind   attL1: mutant version of attL; recombination site for the Gateway® LR reaction LR Clonase™
    489..566     +  CDS            CBP: calmodulin-binding peptide derived from skeletal muscle myosin light chain kinase; binds calmodulin with nanomolar affinity in the presence of calcium
    585..698     +  CDS            SBP: streptavidin-binding peptide selected from a peptide library; binds streptavidin with nanomolar affinity (Keefe et al., 2001)
    728..784     +  misc_feature   MCS (fragment): pBluescript multiple cloning site
    793..892     -  protein_bind   attL2: mutant version of attL; recombination site for the Gateway® LR reaction LR Clonase™
   1015..1824    +  CDS            KanR: aminoglycoside phosphotransferase; aph(3')-Ia; confers resistance to kanamycin in bacteria or G418 (Geneticin®) in eukaryotes
   1914..2502    +  rep_origin     ori: high-copy-number ColE1/pMB1/pBR322/pUC origin of replication
>Addgene plasmid #17402 | pENTR1A-NTAP-A (w322-1) | depositor full sequence | sequence record 8581 | Author sequence
CTTTCCTGCGTTATCCCCTGATTCTGTGGATAACCGTATTACCGCTAGCATGGATCTCGGGGACGTCTAA
CTACTAAGCGAGAGTAGGGAACTGCCAGGCATCAAATAAAACGAAAGGCTCAGTCGGAAGACTGGGCCTT
TCGTTTTATCTGTTGTTTGTCGGTGAACGCTCTCCTGAGTAGGACAAATCCGCCGGGAGCGGATTTGAAC
GTTGTGAAGCAACGGCCCGGAGGGTGGCGGGCAGGACGCCCGCCATAAACTGCCAGGCATCAAACTAAGC
AGAAGGCCATCCTGACGGATGGCCTTTTTGCGTTTCTACAAACTCTTCCTGTTAGTTAGTTACTTAAGCT
CGGGCCCCAAATAATGATTTTATTTTGACTGATAGTGACCTGTTCGTTGCAACAAATTGATAAGCAATGC
TTTTTTATAATGCCAACTTTGTACAAAAAAGCAGGCTTTAAAGGAACCCGGTGGCGGCCGCCACCATGAA
GCGACGATGGAAAAAGAATTTCATAGCCGTCTCAGCAGCCAACCGCTTTAAGAAAATCTCATCCTCCGGG
GCACTTGGAAGCGGTAGCGGTACCATGGACGAGAAGACCACCGGCTGGCGGGGCGGCCACGTGGTGGAGG
GCCTGGCCGGCGAGCTGGAGCAGCTGCGGGCCAGGCTGGAGCACCACCCTCAGGGCCAGCGGGAGCCCTC
CGGCGGCTGCAAGCTGGGCGCCCGGGCGGATCCCCCGGGCTGCAGGAATTCGATATCAAGCTTATCGATA
CCGTCGACCTCGAGATATCTAGACCCAGCTTTCTTGTACAAAGTTGGCATTATAAGAAAGCATTGCTTAT
CAATTTGTTGCAACGAACAGGTCACTATCAGTCAAAATAAAATCATTATTTGCCATCCAGCTGCAGCTCT
GGCCCGTGTCTCAAAATCTCTGATGTTACATTGCACAAGATAAAAATATATCATCATGAACAATAAAACT
GTCTGCTTACATAAACAGTAATACAAGGGGTGTTATGAGCCATATTCAACGGGAAACGTCGAGGCCGCGA
TTAAATTCCAACATGGATGCTGATTTATATGGGTATAAATGGGCTCGCGATAATGTCGGGCAATCAGGTG
CGACAATCTATCGCTTGTATGGGAAGCCCGATGCGCCAGAGTTGTTTCTGAAACATGGCAAAGGTAGCGT
TGCCAATGATGTTACAGATGAGATGGTCAGACTAAACTGGCTGACGGAATTTATGCCTCTTCCGACCATC
AAGCATTTTATCCGTACTCCTGATGATGCATGGTTACTCACCACTGCGATCCCCGGAAAAACAGCATTCC
AGGTATTAGAAGAATATCCTGATTCAGGTGAAAATATTGTTGATGCGCTGGCAGTGTCCCTGCGCCGGTT
GCATTCGATTCCTGTTTGTAATTGTCCTTTTAACAGCGATCGCGTATTTCGTCTCGCTCAGGCGCAATCA
CGAATGAATAACGGTTTGGTTGATGCGAGTGATTTTGATGACGAGCGTAATGGCTGGCCTGTTGAACAAG
TCTGGAAAGAAATGCATAAACTTTTGCCATTCTCACCGGATTCAGTCGTCACTCATGGTGATTTCTCACT
TGATAACCTTATTTTTGACGAGGGGAAATTAATAGGTTGTATTGATGTTGGACGAGTCGGAATCGCAGAC
CGATACCAGGATCTTGCCATCCTATGGAACTGCCTCGGTGAGTTTTCTCCTTCATTACAGAAACGGCTTT
TTCAAAAATATGGTATTGATAATCCTGATATGAATAAATTGCAGTTTCATTTGATGCTCGATGAGTTTTT
CTAATCAGAATTGGTTAATTGGTTGTAACATTATTCAGATTGGGCCCCGTTCCACTGAGCGTCAGACCCG
GTAGAAAAGATCAAAGGATCTTCTTGAGATCCTTTTTTTCTGCGCGTAATCTGCTGCTTGCAAACAAAAA
AACCACCGCTACCAGCGGTGGTTTGTTTGCCGGATCAAGAGCTACCAACTCTTTTTCCGAAGGTAACTGG
CTTCAGCAGAGCGCAGATACCAAATACTGTTCTTCTAGTGTAGCCGTAGTTAGGCCACCACTTCAAGAAC
TCTGTAGCACCGCCTACATACCTCGCTCTGCTAATCCTGTTACCAGTGGCTGCTGCCAGTGGCGATAAGT
CGTGTCTTACCGGGTTGGACTCAAGACGATAGTTACCGGATAAGGCGCAGCGGTCGGGCTGAACGGGGGG
TTCGTGCACACAGCCCAGCTTGGAGCGAACGACCTACACCGAACTGAGATACCTACAGCGTGAGCTATGA
GAAAGCGCCACGCTTCCCGAAGGGAGAAAGGCGGACAGGTATCCGGTAAGCGGCAGGGTCGGAACAGGAG
AGCGCACGAGGGAGCTTCCAGGGGGAAACGCCTGGTATCTTTATAGTCCTGTCGGGTTTCGCCACCTCTG
ACTTGAGCGTCGATTTTTGTGATGCTCGTCAGGGGGGCGGAGCCTATGGAAAAACGCCAGCAACGCGGCC
TTTTTACGGTTCCTGGCCTTTTGCTGGCCTTTTGCTCACATGTT
