>Addgene plasmid #17402 | pENTR1A-NTAP-A (w322-1) | addgene partial sequence | sequence record 25896 | 17402 with pBR322ori-F 5'-GGGAAACGCCTGGTATCTTT
TCTGACTTGAGCGTCGATTTTTGTGATGCTCGTCAGGGGGGCGGAGCCTATGGAAAAACGCCAGCAACGC
GGCCTTTTTACGGTTCCTGGCCTTTTGCTGGCCTTTTGCTCACATGTTCTTTCCTGCGTTATCCCCTGAT
TCTGTGGATAACCGTATTACCGCTAGCATGGATCTCGGGGACGTCTAACTACTAAGCGAGAGTAGGGAAC
TGCCAGGCATCAAATAAAACGAAAGGCTCAGTCGGAAGACTGGGCCTTTCGTTTTATCTGTTGTTTGTCG
GTGAACGCTCTCCTGAGTAGGACAAATCCGCCGGGAGCGGATTTGAACGTTGTGAAGCAACGGCCCGGAG
GGTGGCGGGCAGGACGCCCGCCATAAACTGCCAGGCATCAAACTAAGCAGAAGGCCATCCTGACGGATGG
CCTTTTTGCGTTTCTACAAACTCTTCCTGTTAGTTAGTTACTTAAGCTCGGGCCCCAAATAATGATTTTA
TTTTGAC
