>Addgene plasmid #17402 | pENTR1A-NTAP-A (w322-1) | addgene partial sequence | sequence record 36645 | pENTR-F 5'-CTACAAACTCTTCCTGTTAGTTAG-3'
CTACNGGGCCAATATGATTTTATTTTGACTGATAGTGACCTGTTCGTTGCAACAAATTGATAAGCAATGC
TTTTTTATAATGCCAACTTTGTACAAAAAAGCAGGCTTTAAAGGAACCCGGTGGCGGCCGCCACCATGAA
GCGACGATGGAAAAAGAATTTCATAGCCGTCTCAGCAGCCAACCGCTTTAAGAAAATCTCATCCTCCGGG
GCACTTGGAAGCGGTAGCGGTACCATGGACGAGAAGACCACCGGCTGGCGGGGCGGCCACGTGGTGGAGG
GCCTGGCCGGCGAGCTGGAGCAGCTGCGGGCCAGGCTGGAGCACCACCCTCAGGGCCAGCGGGAGCCCTC
CGGCGGCTGCAAGCTGGGCGCCCGGGNGGATCCCCCGGGCTGTAGGAATTCNATNTCAAGCTTATNNATN
CTGTCGACCNNGAGATATCTTNNCNCAGCNTTCANGNTCGANGGCNGNATTTTTACNNAGNATTGCAGTN
TCGCTTTNTTGCTTCGTNACAGGTGCACTATTCAGTCAANATNTATNTCATTTANTAGCNATTCNGNTCN
CANNTNCANNNCNNACNGTCTTNCCTATTAACNGATNTTATNCNTGTCCTNAGGATCANN
